Addgene plasmid #142009: TFORF2285
Purpose: Lentiviral vector for overexpressing transcription factor ORFs with unique 24-bp barcodes. Barcodes facilitate identification of transcription factors in pooled screens.
Depositing lab: Feng Zhang. Depositing organization: Broad Institute. Publication: A transcription factor atlas of directed differentiation. Joung J, Ma S, Tay T, Geiger-Schuller KR, Kirchgatterer PC, Verdine VK, Guo B, Arias-Garcia MA, Allen WE, Singh A, Kuksenko O, Abudayyeh OO, Gootenberg JS, Fu Z, Macrae RK, Buenrostro JD, Regev A, Zhang F. Cell. 2023 Jan 5;186(1):209-229.e26. doi: 10.1016/j.cell.2022.11.026. PubMed 36608654.
Backbone
  Vector backbone: pLX_TRC317
  Backbone manufacturer: Broad Institute Genetic Perturbation Platform
  Backbone size w/o insert (bp): 8264
  Vector type: Mammalian Expression, Lentiviral
  Selectable markers: Puromycin
Growth in bacteria
  Bacterial resistance: Ampicillin, 100 μg/mL
  Growth temperature: 37°C
  Growth strain: NEB Stable
  Copy number: High Copy
Gene/Insert
  Gene/Insert name: HES3
  Species: H. sapiens (human)
  Insert size (bp): 662
  Entrez Gene: HES3 (a.k.a. bHLHb43)
  Promoter: EF1a
  Cloning method: Unknown
  Sequencing primers: 5′ GGGTGGAGACTGAAGTTAGGCCAG; 3′ CACATAGCGTAAAAGGAGCAACATAG
Terms and licenses: Academic/Nonprofit Terms; Industry Terms: Not Available to Industry
Depositor comments: NM_001024598,ENST00000377898 . The transcription factor ORF portion of this plasmid was synthesized by Genewiz. Please test multiple small colonies in case of plasmid recombination. To make this collection available in a timely manner, a portion of this collection was not fully sequenced by Addgene. If an Addgene verified full plasmid sequence is not available, please contact us prior to placing an order to request the full sequence.
How to cite: TFORF2285 was a gift from Feng Zhang (Addgene plasmid # 142009 ; http://n2t.net/addgene:142009 ; RRID:Addgene_142009)
