[The description below was written by a language model from this plasmid's Addgene catalogue record and pLannotate feature annotations shown in this document.]
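Description:
TFORF2285 is a third-generation-style, self-inactivating lentiviral expression plasmid built on the pLX_TRC317 backbone and carrying the human transcription factor HES3 (also known as bHLHb43), a bHLH-family transcriptional repressor. It belongs to a barcoded transcription factor ORF collection in which each ORF is paired with a unique 24-bp barcode, so that the factor delivered to a cell can be identified by sequencing in pooled overexpression screens, such as those used to study directed differentiation. In bacteria the plasmid replicates from a high-copy ColE1/pUC-type origin and is selected through the β-lactamase (AmpR) gene. An f1 origin and remnants of a lac/lacZα cloning region flanked by T7 and T3 promoters are also present. The depositor warns that the plasmid can recombine, a common issue with LTR-containing vectors.

The viral cassette begins with an RSV promoter fused to a truncated HIV-1 5' LTR, which drives Tat-independent transcription of the genomic RNA in packaging cells. It is followed by the Ψ packaging signal with a gag fragment and by the RRE for Rev-dependent nuclear export. Downstream, an SV40 early promoter/origin region drives puromycin N-acetyltransferase for selection of transduced mammalian cells. A cPPT/CTS element, which aids nuclear import of the viral genome, comes next, and then the EF-1α promoter provides strong constitutive expression of the HES3 ORF. A WPRE after the ORF enhances transcript stability and expression, and the ΔU3 3' LTR makes the integrated provirus self-inactivating. An SV40 polyadenylation signal lies beyond the LTR. The barcode is not annotated in the feature table; the short region between the ORF and the WPRE, which contains a small U6-like fragment, is a plausible location for it, but the record does not confirm this.
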