Features (pLannotate 1.2.2; 31 found; start..end, strand, type, name):
      5..231     +  promoter       RSV promoter: Rous sarcoma virus enhancer/promoter
    232..412     +  LTR            5' LTR (truncated): truncated 5' long terminal repeat (LTR) from HIV-1
    459..584     +  misc_feature   HIV-1 Ψ: packaging signal of human immunodeficiency virus type 1
    568..931     +  CDS            HIV-1 gag (fragment): gag protein from human immunodeficiency virus 1; gag
   1077..1310    +  misc_feature   RRE: The Rev response element (RRE) of HIV-1 allows for Rev-dependent mRNA export from the nucleus to the cytoplasm.
   1687..1713    +  CDS            Rev (fragment): human immunodeficiency virus 1 (HIV-1) Rev protein; rev; enhances nuclear export of unspliced and incompletely spliced viral mRNAs
   1720..1743    +  promoter       SV40 promoter (fragment): SV40 early promoter
   1744..1815    +  promoter       SV40 promoter (fragment): SV40 enhancer and early promoter
   1839..1974    +  rep_origin     SV40 ori: SV40 origin of replication
   2020..2616    +  CDS            PuroR (fragment): puromycin N-acetyltransferase; pac from Streptomyces; confers resistance to puromycin
   2665..2782    +  misc_feature   cPPT/CTS: central polypurine tract and central termination sequence of HIV-1
   2847..2913    +  CDS            small t antigen (fragment): SV40 (simian virus 40) small t antigen
   2920..4098    +  promoter       EF-1α promoter: strong constitutive promoter for human elongation factor EF-1α
   4115..4672    +  CDS            HES3: HES3_HUMAN - Also known as BHLHB43. Protein inferred from homology: Swiss-Prot protein existence level 3. Transcriptional repressor of genes that require a bHLH protein for their transcription. From Homo sapiens (Human).
   4688..4741    +  promoter       U6 promoter (fragment): RNA polymerase III promoter for human U6 snRNA
   4783..5371    +  misc_feature   WPRE: woodchuck hepatitis virus posttranscriptional regulatory element
   5422..5441    +  misc_feature   cPPT/CTS (fragment): central polypurine tract and central termination sequence of HIV-1
   5443..5676    +  LTR            3' LTR (ΔU3): self-inactivating 3' long terminal repeat (LTR) from HIV-1
   5754..5875    +  polyA_signal   SV40 poly(A) signal: SV40 polyadenylation signal
   5915..6050    +  rep_origin     SV40 ori: SV40 origin of replication
   6071..6089    -  promoter       T7 promoter: promoter for bacteriophage T7 RNA polymerase
   6097..6252    +  CDS            lacZα (fragment): LacZα fragment of β-galactosidase; lacZ fragment
   6257..6685    +  rep_origin     f1 ori (sequence partly withheld): f1 bacteriophage origin of replication; arrow indicates direction of (+) strand synthesis
   6738..6842    +  promoter       AmpR promoter: bla
   6843..7703    +  CDS            AmpR: β-lactamase; bla; confers resistance to ampicillin, carbenicillin, and related antibiotics
   7874..8462    +  rep_origin     ori: high-copy-number ColE1/pMB1/pBR322/pUC origin of replication
   8645..8737    +  CDS            lacI (fragment): lac repressor; lacI; The lac repressor binds to the lac operator to inhibit transcription in E. coli. This inhibition can be relieved by adding lactose or isopropyl-β-D-thiogalactopyranoside (IPTG).
   8750..8771    +  protein_bind   CAP binding site: CAP binding activates transcription in the presence of cAMP. E. coli catabolite activator protein
   8786..8816    +  promoter       lac promoter: promoter for the E. coli lac operon
   8824..8840    +  protein_bind   lac operator: The lac repressor binds to the lac operator to inhibit transcription in E. coli. This inhibition can be relieved by adding lactose or isopropyl-β-D-thiogalactopyranoside (IPTG). lac repressor encoded by lacI
   8885..8903    +  promoter       T3 promoter: promoter for bacteriophage T3 RNA polymerase
>Addgene plasmid #142009 | TFORF2285 | addgene full sequence | sequence record 395913 | Addgene NGS Result
TTAATGTAGTCTTATGCAATACTCTTGTAGTCTTGCAACATGGTAACGATGAGTTAGCAACATGCCTTAC
AAGGAGAGAAAAAGCACCGTGCATGCCGATTGGTGGAAGTAAGGTGGTACGATCGTGCCTTATTAGGAAG
GCAACAGACGGGTCTGACATGGATTGGACGAACCACTGAATTGCCGCATTGCAGAGATATTGTATTTAAG
TGCCTAGCTCGATACATAAACGGGTCTCTCTGGTTAGACCAGATCTGAGCCTGGGAGCTCTCTGGCTAAC
TAGGGAACCCACTGCTTAAGCCTCAATAAAGCTTGCCTTGAGTGCTTCAAGTAGTGTGTGCCCGTCTGTT
GTGTGACTCTGGTAACTAGAGATCCCTCAGACCCTTTTAGTCAGTGTGGAAAATCTCTAGCAGTGGCGCC
CGAACAGGGACTTGAAAGCGAAAGGGAAACCAGAGGAGCTCTCTCGACGCAGGACTCGGCTTGCTGAAGC
GCGCACGGCAAGAGGCGAGGGGCGGCGACTGGTGAGTACGCCAAAAATTTTGACTAGCGGAGGCTAGAAG
GAGAGAGATGGGTGCGAGAGCGTCAGTATTAAGCGGGGGAGAATTAGATCGCGATGGGAAAAAATTCGGT
TAAGGCCAGGGGGAAAGAAAAAATATAAATTAAAACATATAGTATGGGCAAGCAGGGAGCTAGAACGATT
CGCAGTTAATCCTGGCCTGTTAGAAACATCAGAAGGCTGTAGACAAATACTGGGACAGCTACAACCATCC
CTTCAGACAGGATCAGAAGAACTTAGATCATTATATAATACAGTAGCAACCCTCTATTGTGTGCATCAAA
GGATAGAGATAAAAGACACCAAGGAAGCTTTAGACAAGATAGAGGAAGAGCAAAACAAAAGTAAGACCAC
CGCACAGCAAGCGGCCGCTGATCTTCAGACCTGGAGGAGGAGATATGAGGGACAATTGGAGAAGTGAATT
ATATAAATATAAAGTAGTAAAAATTGAACCATTAGGAGTAGCACCCACCAAGGCAAAGAGAAGAGTGGTG
CAGAGAGAAAAAAGAGCAGTGGGAATAGGAGCTTTGTTCCTTGGGTTCTTGGGAGCAGCAGGAAGCACTA
TGGGCGCAGCGTCAATGACGCTGACGGTACAGGCCAGACAATTATTGTCTGGTATAGTGCAGCAGCAGAA
CAATTTGCTGAGGGCTATTGAGGCGCAACAGCATCTGTTGCAACTCACAGTCTGGGGCATCAAGCAGCTC
CAGGCAAGAATCCTGGCTGTGGAAAGATACCTAAAGGATCAACAGCTCCTGGGGATTTGGGGTTGCTCTG
GAAAACTCATTTGCACCACTGCTGTGCCTTGGAATGCTAGTTGGAGTAATAAATCTCTGGAACAGATTTG
GAATCACACGACCTGGATGGAGTGGGACAGAGAAATTAACAATTACACAAGCTTAATACACTCCTTAATT
GAAGAATCGCAAAACCAGCAAGAAAAGAATGAACAAGAATTATTGGAATTAGATAAATGGGCAAGTTTGT
GGAATTGGTTTAACATAACAAATTGGCTGTGGTATATAAAATTATTCATAATGATAGTAGGAGGCTTGGT
AGGTTTAAGAATAGTTTTTGCTGTACTTTCTATAGTGAATAGAGTTAGGCAGGGATATTCACCATTATCG
TTTCAGACCCACCTCCCAACCCCGAGGGGACCCATGCATTGCATCTCAATTAGTCAGCAACCAGGTGTGG
AAAGTCCCCAGGCTCCCCAGCAGGCAGAAGTATGCAAAGCATGCGTCTCAATTAGTCAGCAACCATAGTC
CCGCCCCTAACTCCGCCCATCCCGCCCCTAACTCCGCCCAGTTCCGCCCATTCTCCGCCCCATGGCTGAC
TAATTTTTTTTATTTATGCAGAGGCCGAGGCCGCCTCGGCCTCTGAGCTATTCCAGAAGTAGTGAGGAGG
CTTTTTTGGAGGCCTAGGCTTTTGCAAAAAGCTTTCTAGAGGTACCACCGGAGCTTACCATGACCGAGTA
CAAGCCCACGGTGCGCCTCGCCACCCGCGACGACGTCCCCAGGGCCGTACGCACCCTCGCCGCCGCGTTC
GCCGACTACCCCGCCACGCGCCACACCGTCGATCCGGACCGCCACATCGAGCGGGTCACCGAGCTGCAAG
AACTCTTCCTCACGCGCGTCGGGCTCGACATCGGCAAGGTGTGGGTCGCGGACGACGGCGCCGCCGTGGC
GGTCTGGACCACGCCGGAGAGCGTCGAAGCGGGGGCGGTGTTCGCCGAGATCGGCCCGCGCATGGCCGAG
TTGAGCGGTTCCCGGCTGGCCGCGCAGCAACAGATGGAAGGCCTCCTGGCGCCGCACCGGCCCAAGGAGC
CCGCGTGGTTCCTGGCCACCGTCGGCGTCTCGCCCGACCACCAGGGCAAGGGTCTGGGCAGCGCCGTCGT
GCTCCCCGGAGTGGAGGCGGCCGAGCGCGCCGGGGTGCCCGCCTTCCTGGAGACCTCCGCGCCCCGCAAC
CTCCCCTTCTACGAGCGGCTCGGCTTCACCGTCACCGCCGACGTCGAGGTGCCCGAAGGACCGCGCACCT
GGTGCATGACCCGCAAGCCCGGTGCCAGTTAACGAATTCTAGATCTTGAGACAAATGGCAGTATTCATCC
ACAATTTTAAAAGAAAAGGGGGGATTGGGGGGTACAGTGCAGGGGAAAGAATAGTAGACATAATAGCAAC
AGACATACAAACTAAAGAATTACAAAAACAAATTACAAAAATTCAAAATTTTCGGGTTTATTACAGGGAC
AGCAGAGATCCACTTTGGCGCCGGCTCGAGGCCTGCAGGTGCAAAGATGGATAAAGTTTTAAACAGAGAG
GAATCTTTGCAGCTAATGGACCTTCTAGGTCTTGAAAGGAGTGGGAATTGGCTCCGGTGCCCGTCAGTGG
GCAGAGCGCACATCGCCCACAGTCCCCGAGAAGTTGGGGGGAGGGGTCGGCAATTGAACCGGTGCCTAGA
GAAGGTGGCGCGGGGTAAACTGGGAAAGTGATGTCGTGTACTGGCTCCGCCTTTTTCCCGAGGGTGGGGG
AGAACCGTATATAAGTGCAGTAGTCGCCGTGAACGTTCTTTTTCGCAACGGGTTTGCCGCCAGAACACAG
GTAAGTGCCGTGTGTGGTTCCCGCGGGCCTGGCCTCTTTACGGGTTATGGCCCTTGCGTGCCTTGAATTA
CTTCCACCTGGCTGCAGTACGTGATTCTTGATCCCGAGCTTCGGGTTGGAAGTGGGTGGGAGAGTTCGAG
GCCTTGCGCTTAAGGAGCCCCTTCGCCTCGTGCTTGAGTTGAGGCCTGGCCTGGGCGCTGGGGCCGCCGC
GTGCGAATCTGGTGGCACCTTCGCGCCTGTCTCGCTGCTTTCGATAAGTCTCTAGCCATTTAAAATTTTT
GATGACCTGCTGCGACGCTTTTTTTCTGGCAAGATAGTCTTGTAAATGCGGGCCAAGATCTGCACACTGG
TATTTCGGTTTTTGGGGCCGCGGGCGGCGACGGGGCCCGTGCGTCCCAGCGCACATGTTCGGCGAGGCGG
GGCCTGCGAGCGCGGCCACCGAGAATCGGACGGGGGTAGTCTCAAGCTGGCCGGCCTGCTCTGGTGCCTG
GCCTCGCGCCGCCGTGTATCGCCCCGCCCTGGGCGGCAAGGCTGGCCCGGTCGGCACCAGTTGCGTGAGC
GGAAAGATGGCCGCTTCCCGGCCCTGCTGCAGGGAGCTCAAAATGGAGGACGCGGCGCTCGGGAGAGCGG
GCGGGTGAGTCACCCACACAAAGGAAAAGGGCCTTTCCGTCCTCAGCCGTCGCTTCATGTGACTCCACGG
AGTACCGGGCGCCGTCCAGGCACCTCGATTAGTTCTCGAGCTTTTGGAGTACGTCGTCTTTAGGTTGGGG
GGAGGGGTTTTATGCGATGGAGTTTCCCCACACTGAGTGGGTGGAGACTGAAGTTAGGCCAGCTTGGCAC
TTGATGTAATTCTCCTTGGAATTTGCCCTTTTTGAGTTTGGATCTTGGTTCATTCTCAAGCCTCAGACAG
TGGTTCAAAGTTTTTTTCTTCCATTTCAGGTGTCGTGAGGCTAGCACCGCCACCATGGAGAAAAAGCGCC
GGGCACGCATCAATGTGTCACTGGAGCAGCTCAAGTCGCTGCTGGAGAAACACTACTCGCACCAGATCCG
GAAGCGCAAATTGGAGAAGGCCGACATCCTGGAGTTGAGCGTGAAGTACATGAGAAGCCTTCAGAACTCC
TTGCAAGGGCTCTGGCCTGTGCCCAGGGGAGCCGAGCAACCGTCGGGCTTCCGCAGCTGCCTGCCCGGCG
TGAGCCAGCTCCTTCGGCGCGGAGATGAGGTCGGCAGCGGCCTGCGCTGCCCCCTGGTGCCCGAGAGCGC
CGCCGGCAGCACCATGGACAGCGCCGGGTTGGGCCAGGAGGCGCCCGCGCTGTTCCGCCCTTGCACCCCT
GCCGTCTGGGCTCCTGCTCCGGCCGCCGGCGGCCCGCGGTCCCCACCACCCCTGCTCCTCCTCCCCGAAA
GTCTCCCTGGCTCGTCCGCCAGCGTCCCCCCGCCGCAGCCAGCGTCGAGTCGCTGCGCCGAGAGTCCCGG
GCTGGGCCTGCGCGTGTGGCGGCCCTGGGGAAGCCCCGGGGATGACCTGAACTAGTAATGAACTAGTCCG
TAACTTGAAAGTATTTCGATTTCTTGGCTTTATATATCTTGTGGAAAGGACGAAGTGTTTAAGCGTTCAG
GACGCTCACGCGTTAAGTCGACAATCAACCTCTGGATTACAAAATTTGTGAAAGATTGACTGGTATTCTT
AACTATGTTGCTCCTTTTACGCTATGTGGATACGCTGCTTTAATGCCTTTGTATCATGCTATTGCTTCCC
GTATGGCTTTCATTTTCTCCTCCTTGTATAAATCCTGGTTGCTGTCTCTTTATGAGGAGTTGTGGCCCGT
TGTCAGGCAACGTGGCGTGGTGTGCACTGTGTTTGCTGACGCAACCCCCACTGGTTGGGGCATTGCCACC
ACCTGTCAGCTCCTTTCCGGGACTTTCGCTTTCCCCCTCCCTATTGCCACGGCGGAACTCATCGCCGCCT
GCCTTGCCCGCTGCTGGACAGGGGCTCGGCTGTTGGGCACTGACAATTCCGTGGTGTTGTCGGGGAAATC
ATCGTCCTTTCCTTGGCTGCTCGCCTGTGTTGCCACCTGGATTCTGCGCGGGACGTCCTTCTGCTACGTC
CCTTCGGCCCTCAATCCAGCGGACCTTCCTTCCCGCGGCCTGCTGCCGGCTCTGCGGCCTCTTCCGCGTC
TTCGCCTTCGCCCTCAGACGAGTCGGATCTCCCTTTGGGCCGCCTCCCCGCGTCGACTTTAAGACCAATG
ACTTACAAGGCAGCTGTAGATCTTAGCCACTTTTTAAAAGAAAAGGGGGGACTGGAAGGGCTAATTCACT
CCCAACGAAGACAAGATCTGCTTTTTGCTTGTACTGGGTCTCTCTGGTTAGACCAGATCTGAGCCTGGGA
GCTCTCTGGCTAACTAGGGAACCCACTGCTTAAGCCTCAATAAAGCTTGCCTTGAGTGCTTCAAGTAGTG
TGTGCCCGTCTGTTGTGTGACTCTGGTAACTAGAGATCCCTCAGACCCTTTTAGTCAGTGTGGAAAATCT
CTAGCAGTACGTATAGTAGTTCATGTCATCTTATTATTCAGTATTTATAACTTGCAAAGAAATGAATATC
AGAGAGTGAGAGGAACTTGTTTATTGCAGCTTATAATGGTTACAAATAAAGCAATAGCATCACAAATTTC
ACAAATAAAGCATTTTTTTCACTGCATTCTAGTTGTGGTTTGTCCAAACTCATCAATGTATCTTATCATG
TCTGGCTCTAGCTATCCCGCCCCTAACTCCGCCCATCCCGCCCCTAACTCCGCCCAGTTCCGCCCATTCT
CCGCCCCATGGCTGACTAATTTTTTTTATTTATGCAGAGGCCGAGGCCGCCTCGGCCTCTGAGCTATTCC
AGAAGTAGTGAGGAGGCTTTTTTGGAGGCCTAGGGACGTACCCAATTCGCCCTATAGTGAGTCGTATTAC
GCGCGCTCACTGGCCGTCGTTTTACAACGTCGTGACTGGGAAAACCCTGGCGTTACCCAACTTAATCGCC
TTGCAGCACATCCCCCTTTCGCCAGCTGGCGTAATAGCGAAGAGGCCCGCACCGATCGCCCTTCCCAACA
GTTGCGCAGCCTGAATGGCGAATGGG
[124 nt withheld, positions 6257-6380]
C
[91 nt withheld, positions 6382-6472]
A
[49 nt withheld, positions 6474-6522]
CCTTTGACGTTGGAGTCCACGTTCTTT
[37 nt withheld, positions 6550-6586]
ACCCTATCTCGGTCTATTCTTTTGATTTATAAGGGATTTTGCCGATTTCGGCCTATTGGTTAAAAAATGA
GCTGATTTAACAAAAATTTAACGCGAATTTTAACAAAATATTAACGCTTACAATTTAGGTGGCACTTTTC
GGGGAAATGTGCGCGGAACCCCTATTTGTTTATTTTTCTAAATACATTCAAATATGTATCCGCTCATGAG
ACAATAACCCTGATAAATGCTTCAATAATATTGAAAAAGGAAGAGTATGAGTATTCAACATTTCCGTGTC
GCCCTTATTCCCTTTTTTGCGGCATTTTGCCTTCCTGTTTTTGCTCACCCAGAAACGCTGGTGAAAGTAA
AAGATGCTGAAGATCAGTTGGGTGCACGAGTGGGTTACATCGAACTGGATCTCAACAGCGGTAAGATCCT
TGAGAGTTTTCGCCCCGAAGAACGTTTTCCAATGATGAGCACTTTTAAAGTTCTGCTATGTGGCGCGGTA
TTATCCCGTATTGACGCCGGGCAAGAGCAACTCGGTCGCCGCATACACTATTCTCAGAATGACTTGGTTG
AGTACTCACCAGTCACAGAAAAGCATCTTACGGATGGCATGACAGTAAGAGAATTATGCAGTGCTGCCAT
AACCATGAGTGATAACACTGCGGCCAACTTACTTCTGACAACGATCGGAGGACCGAAGGAGCTAACCGCT
TTTTTGCACAACATGGGGGATCATGTAACTCGCCTTGATCGTTGGGAACCGGAGCTGAATGAAGCCATAC
CAAACGACGAGCGTGACACCACGATGCCTGTAGCAATGGCAACAACGTTGCGCAAACTATTAACTGGCGA
ACTACTTACTCTAGCTTCCCGGCAACAATTAATAGACTGGATGGAGGCGGATAAAGTTGCAGGACCACTT
CTGCGCTCGGCCCTTCCGGCTGGCTGGTTTATTGCTGATAAATCTGGAGCCGGTGAGCGTGGGTCTCGCG
GTATCATTGCAGCACTGGGGCCAGATGGTAAGCCCTCCCGTATCGTAGTTATCTACACGACGGGGAGTCA
GGCAACTATGGATGAACGAAATAGACAGATCGCTGAGATAGGTGCCTCACTGATTAAGCATTGGTAACTG
TCAGACCAAGTTTACTCATATATACTTTAGATTGATTTAAAACTTCATTTTTAATTTAAAAGGATCTAGG
TGAAGATCCTTTTTGATAATCTCATGACCAAAATCCCTTAACGTGAGTTTTCGTTCCACTGAGCGTCAGA
CCCCGTAGAAAAGATCAAAGGATCTTCTTGAGATCCTTTTTTTCTGCGCGTAATCTGCTGCTTGCAAACA
AAAAAACCACCGCTACCAGCGGTGGTTTGTTTGCCGGATCAAGAGCTACCAACTCTTTTTCCGAAGGTAA
CTGGCTTCAGCAGAGCGCAGATACCAAATACTGTTCTTCTAGTGTAGCCGTAGTTAGGCCACCACTTCAA
GAACTCTGTAGCACCGCCTACATACCTCGCTCTGCTAATCCTGTTACCAGTGGCTGCTGCCAGTGGCGAT
AAGTCGTGTCTTACCGGGTTGGACTCAAGACGATAGTTACCGGATAAGGCGCAGCGGTCGGGCTGAACGG
GGGGTTCGTGCACACAGCCCAGCTTGGAGCGAACGACCTACACCGAACTGAGATACCTACAGCGTGAGCT
ATGAGAAAGCGCCACGCTTCCCGAAGGGAGAAAGGCGGACAGGTATCCGGTAAGCGGCAGGGTCGGAACA
GGAGAGCGCACGAGGGAGCTTCCAGGGGGAAACGCCTGGTATCTTTATAGTCCTGTCGGGTTTCGCCACC
TCTGACTTGAGCGTCGATTTTTGTGATGCTCGTCAGGGGGGCGGAGCCTATGGAAAAACGCCAGCAACGC
GGCCTTTTTACGGTTCCTGGCCTTTTGCTGGCCTTTTGCTCACATGTTCTTTCCTGCGTTATCCCCTGAT
TCTGTGGATAACCGTATTACCGCCTTTGAGTGAGCTGATACCGCTCGCCGCAGCCGAACGACCGAGCGCA
GCGAGTCAGTGAGCGAGGAAGCGGAAGAGCGCCCAATACGCAAACCGCCTCTCCCCGCGCGTTGGCCGAT
TCATTAATGCAGCTGGCACGACAGGTTTCCCGACTGGAAAGCGGGCAGTGAGCGCAACGCAATTAATGTG
AGTTAGCTCACTCATTAGGCACCCCAGGCTTTACACTTTATGCTTCCGGCTCGTATGTTGTGTGGAATTG
TGAGCGGATAACAATTTCACACAGGAAACAGCTATGACCATGATTACGCCAAGCGCGCAATTAACCCTCA
CTAAAGGGAACAAAAGCTGGAGCTGCAAGC
