>Addgene plasmid #142009 | TFORF2285 | depositor partial sequence | sequence record 278164 | Insert
ACCGCCACCATGGAGAAAAAGCGCCGGGCACGCATCAATGTGTCACTGGAGCAGCTCAAGTCGCTGCTGG
AGAAACACTACTCGCACCAGATCCGGAAGCGCAAATTGGAGAAGGCCGACATCCTGGAGTTGAGCGTGAA
GTACATGAGAAGCCTTCAGAACTCCTTGCAAGGGCTCTGGCCTGTGCCCAGGGGAGCCGAGCAACCGTCG
GGCTTCCGCAGCTGCCTGCCCGGCGTGAGCCAGCTCCTTCGGCGCGGAGATGAGGTCGGCAGCGGCCTGC
GCTGCCCCCTGGTGCCCGAGAGCGCCGCCGGCAGCACCATGGACAGCGCCGGGTTGGGCCAGGAGGCGCC
CGCGCTGTTCCGCCCTTGCACCCCTGCCGTCTGGGCTCCTGCTCCGGCCGCCGGCGGCCCGCGGTCCCCA
CCACCCCTGCTCCTCCTCCCCGAAAGTCTCCCTGGCTCGTCCGCCAGCGTCCCCCCGCCGCAGCCAGCGT
CGAGTCGCTGCGCCGAGAGTCCCGGGCTGGGCCTGCGCGTGTGGCGGCCCTGGGGAAGCCCCGGGGATGA
CCTGAACTAGTAATGAACTAGTCCGTAACTTGAAAGTATTTCGATTTCTTGGCTTTATATATCTTGTGGA
AAGGACGAAGTGTTTAAGCGTTCAGGACGCTC
