>Addgene plasmid #142009 | TFORF2285 | depositor partial sequence | sequence record 278165 | Barcode
AGTGTTTAAGCGTTCAGGACGCTC
